Addgene plasmid #46274: mcherry(C1)_RepoMan
Depositing lab: Angus Lamond & Laura Trinkle-Mulcahy. Depositing organization: University of Dundee. Publication: Repo-Man recruits PP1 gamma to chromatin and is essential for cell viability. Trinkle-Mulcahy L, Andersen J, Lam YW, Moorhead G, Mann M, Lamond AI. J Cell Biol. 2006 Feb 27;172(5):679-92. Epub 2006 Feb 21. 10.1083/jcb.200508154 PubMed 16492807.
Backbone
  Vector backbone: mcherry-C1
  Backbone manufacturer: Clontech
  Backbone size w/o insert (bp): 4700
  Total vector size (bp): 7772
  Vector type: Mammalian Expression
  Selectable markers: Neomycin (select with G418)
Growth in bacteria
  Bacterial resistance: Kanamycin, 50 μg/mL
  Growth temperature: 37°C
  Growth strain: DH5alpha
  Copy number: High Copy
Gene/Insert
  Gene/Insert name: RepoMan (alt name: CDCA2)
  Species: H. sapiens (human)
  Insert size (bp): 3072
  GenBank ID: NM_152562
  Entrez Gene: CDCA2 (a.k.a. PPP1R81, Repo-Man)
  Promoter: CMV
  Tag / fusion protein: mcherry (N terminal on backbone)
  Cloning method: Restriction Enzyme; 5′ cloning site Asp718 (unknown if destroyed); 3′ cloning site BamH1 (unknown if destroyed)
  Sequencing primers: 5′ CAACGTCAACATCAAGTTGG; 3′ GTTTGGACAAACCACAACTAGAATGCAG
Terms and licenses: Academic/Nonprofit Terms; Industry Terms: Not Available to Industry
How to cite: mcherry(C1)_RepoMan was a gift from Angus Lamond & Laura Trinkle-Mulcahy (Addgene plasmid # 46274 ; http://n2t.net/addgene:46274 ; RRID:Addgene_46274)
