[The description below was written by a language model from this plasmid's Addgene catalogue record.]
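Description:
mcherry(C1)_RepoMan is a mammalian expression plasmid built on the Clontech mCherry-C1 backbone (about 4.7 kb), carrying the human Repo-Man coding sequence (gene symbol CDCA2, also known as PPP1R81) as an insert of roughly 3.1 kb, for a total size of about 7.8 kb. The insert was placed by restriction cloning between Asp718 and BamHI sites in the multiple cloning site downstream of mCherry, so the red fluorescent protein is fused to the N terminus of Repo-Man. Expression of the fusion is driven by the CMV promoter, a strong constitutive promoter in most mammalian cell lines. The plasmid is maintained at high copy in E. coli under kanamycin selection, and it confers neomycin resistance in mammalian cells, allowing G418 selection of stable transfectants. No feature table is provided, so other backbone elements such as the origin of replication and polyadenylation signals are not itemised in the record.

Repo-Man is a regulatory subunit of protein phosphatase 1. The associated publication reports that it recruits PP1 gamma to chromatin and is essential for cell viability. The mCherry fusion is suited to live-cell or fixed-cell fluorescence imaging of Repo-Man localisation, for example following its association with chromatin. The red tag also allows it to be co-imaged with green-tagged partners such as GFP-PP1 fusions in co-localisation or recruitment experiments. It can be used in transient transfections or to derive stably expressing lines.
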