>Addgene plasmid #46274 | mcherry(C1)_RepoMan | depositor partial sequence | sequence record 65166 | N term part of the insert using pmcherry(C1) forward primer
NNNNNNNNNNNNNNNNNNNNNNNNNNNNNNNNNNNNNNNNAACGCGCCGAGGGCCGCCACTCCACCGGCG
GCATGGACGAGCTGTACAAGAGATCTCGAGCTCAAGCTTCGAATTCTGCAGTCGACGGTACCATGGATGC
CAATTCAAAAGACAAGCCCCCTGAAACCAAGGAGTCTGCAATGAATAATGCTGGAAATGCCTCTTTCATT
TTGGGAACTGGGAAGATTGTGACTCCTCAGAAGCATGCCGAATTACCTCCTAATCCTTGCACACCAGATA
CTTTTAAATCACCTTTGAACTTTTCCACAGTAACCGTAGAGCAATTGGGAATTACACCTGAAAGCTTTGT
TAGGAACTCTGCAGGAAAGTCATCATCCTACCTTAAAAAATGTAGACGACGTTCTGCAGTCGGTGCTCGG
GGCTCTCCTGAAACAAACCATCTGATTCGTTTCATTGCTCGGCAGCAAAATATAAAGAATGCTAGGAAAT
CTCCTTTGGCACAAGATTCTCCTTCCCAGGGCAGCCCTGCACTGTATCGAAATGTTAACACTTTAAGAGA
ACGAATATCAGCCTTCCAGTCAGCTTTTCACTCCATAAAGGAAAACGAGAAAATGACCGGCTGTCTGGAA
TTCTCAGAGGCAGGAAAAGAGTCCGAGATGACAGACTTGACCAGAAAGGAAGGTCTCAGCGCTTGCCAGC
AGTCTGGGTTCCCTGCAGTGTTGTCCTCCAAACGTCGGAGAATATCCTATCAGAGAGACTCTGATGAAAA
TCTGACGGATGCTGANNNAAAAGTAATTGGTCTCCAGATATTCAATATTGATACAGACAGAGCATGTGCA
GTTGANNCNTCTGTAGATCTTTCTGAGATATCATCTAAACTTGGTTCAACACAGTCTGGATTTTTAGTTG
ANNNNNCTCTTCCCCNTNCNNNNNTCACAGNNNCTTCNNNTGCACNNNNNNTTGCTGACTGTNTNNNNNN
CNAAGGATCNNNTGATNNNNN
