>Addgene plasmid #46274 | mcherry(C1)_RepoMan | depositor partial sequence | sequence record 65167 | C term part of the insert using pEGFP(C1) reverse primer
NNNNNNNNNNNNNNNNNNNCTNNNNTGNNANNTGTGATGCTATTGCTTTATTTNNNCCATTATAAGCTGC
AATAAACAAGTTAACAACAACAATTGCATTCATTTTATGTTTCAGGTTCAGGGGGAGGTGTGGGAGGTTT
TTTAAAGCAAGTAAAACCTCTACAAATGTGGTATGGCTGATTATGATCAGTTATCTAGATCCGGTGGATC
CCTGCTTTCTTTCTCCATTATGTTCAATCCTTTCCAAGGCAGTCAGAGAGCTCTCTCCCTTCCCATTAAG
AGAGGATCTTCTCCGGTAGCCTTTGAACTGGGAAGTGGCTTTAGTATTTGCAAGTGTAGATATACAAAAG
CTCTTCCTCCTCTTACCAGGTTCATCGGAAGAACCAGCAGCAGGGCCCTGGCTGTTTTCTGGATCTGAGA
CGGGAGGTGCCATCTGCGGTTTTTGTCTGGAGGACACAGTTTCTTTTATGGGAGACATACTTTCAAATCC
ACTGCTGTCAAATGTACATATTGTTCTTCTTTTGGCTTTTTGGGAAGTGGAAGGAAGTGGAAGTGAAATC
CATACAAGACCTTCGTTTTCTAAATCCTTCTGTAGCCTCGTGCTACGTCGCACTTTGGTTTCACTATTTC
TCCTCTGAAAGGTTTGCTCAATGGCATCAGACAAATCTTTAAACAGTTCAGAATTTTCTAAACTAATTTC
TACAGAGCTGCCCACACTGGAGGATGGTGTGTGATTTCCATTTTTTTCCAAATGTAAACTTCGACCATCA
GAATAACACATGGAACGTCTTCTATCTTTCCTGTCTCTGCAACTCACAACACTGCTACTTTCCATGGGTT
TTCTTCCCAAATCCTCACTCTGGCTTTTAGATTCTTTCGTATTTTCAATTANGNCATCTCCTAAACAATG
ACAGTCNTTTTGTGAATTNNNCATTAAACGATTGCATTGCNNNNNNNNCTTCTGNNNNNCNNNNNNNNNC
ATCCTTNNN
