>Addgene plasmid #46274 | mcherry(C1)_RepoMan | addgene partial sequence | sequence record 67531 | CMV-F 5'-CGCAAATGGGCGGTAGGCGTG-3'
GTGAACCGTCAGATCCGCTAGCATGGTGAGCAAGGGCGAGGAGGATAACATGGCCATCATCAAGGAGTTC
ATGCGCTTCAAGGTGCACATGGAGGGCTCCGTGAACGGCCACGAGTTCGAGATCGAGGGCGAGGGCGAGG
GCCGCCCCTACGAGGGCACCCAGACCGCCAAGCTGAAGGTGACCAAGGGTGGCCCCCTGCCCTTCGCCTG
GGACATCCTGTCCCCTCAGTTCATGTACGGCTCCAAGGCCTACGTGAAGCACCCCGCCGACATCCCCGAC
TACTTGAAGCTGTCCTTCCCCGAGGGCTTCAAGTGGGAGCGCGTGATGAACTTCGAGGACGGCGGCGTGG
TGACCGTGACCCAGGACTCCTCCCTGCAGGACGGCGAGTTCATCTACAAGGTGAAGCTGCGCGGCACCAA
CTTCCCCTCCGACGGCCCCGTAATGCAGAAGAAGACCATGGGCTGGGAGGCCTCCTCCGAGCGGATGTAC
CCCGAGGACGGCGCCCTGAAGGGCGAGATCAAGCAGAGGCTGAAGCTGAAGGACGGCGGCCACTACGACG
CTGAGGTCAAGACCACCTACAAGGCCAAGAAGCCCGTGCAGCTGCCCGGCGCCTACAACGTCAACATCAA
GTTGGACATCACCTCCCACAACGAGGACTACACCATCGTGGAACAGTACGAACGCGCCGAGGGCCGCCAC
TCCACCGGCGGCATGGACGAGCTGTACAAGAGATCTCGAGCTCAAGCTTCGAATTCTGCAGTCGACGGTA
CCATGGATGCCAATTCAAAAGACAAGCCCCCTGAAACCAAGGAGTCTGCAATGAATAATGCTGGAAATGC
CTCTTTCATTTTGG
