>Addgene plasmid #46274 | mcherry(C1)_RepoMan | addgene partial sequence | sequence record 67535 | mcherry-F 5'-ccccgtaatgcagaagaaga-3'
CCCCGAGGACGGCGCCCTGAAGGGCGAGATCAAGCAGAGGCTGAAGCTGAAGGACGGCGGCCACTACGAC
GCTGAGGTCAAGACCACCTACAAGGCCAAGAAGCCCGTGCAGCTGCCCGGCGCCTACAACGTCAACATCA
AGTTGGACATCACCTCCCACAACGAGGACTACACCATCGTGGAACAGTACGAACGCGCCGAGGGCCGCCA
CTCCACCGGCGGCATGGACGAGCTGTACAAGAGATCTCGAGCTCAAGCTTCGAATTCTGCAGTCGACGGT
ACCATGGATGCCAATTCAAAAGACAAGCCCCCTGAAACCAAGGAGTCTGCAATGAATAATGCTGGAAATG
CCTCTTTCATTTTGGGAACTGGGAAGATTGTGACTCCTCAGAAGCATGCCGAATTACCTCCTAATCCTTG
CACACCAGATACTTTTAAATCACCTTTGAACTTTTCCACAGTAACCGTAGAGCAATTGGGAATTACACCT
GAAAGCTTTGTTAGGAACTCTGCAGGAAAGTCATCATCCTACCTTAAAAAATGTAGACGACGTTCTGCAG
TCGGTGCTCGGGGCTCTCCTGAAACAAACCATCTGATTCGTTTCATTGCTCGGCAGCAAAATATAAAGAA
TGCTAGGAAATCTCCTTTGGCACAAGATTCTCCTTCCCAGGGCAGCCCTGCACTGTATCGAAATGTTAAC
ACTTTAAGAGAACGAATATCAGCCTTCCAGTCAGCTTTTCACTCCATAAAGGAAAACGAGAAAATGACCG
GCTGTCTGGAATTCTCAGAGGCAGGAAAAGAGTCCGAGATGACAGACTTGACCAGAAAGGAAGGTCTCAG
CGCTTGCCAGCAGTCTGGGTTCC
