>Addgene plasmid #46274 | mcherry(C1)_RepoMan | addgene partial sequence | sequence record 67536 | hCDCA2-F 5'-tgtcaggtcaccagctactc-3'
CTTCGTTCTGTACTGAAGAAACCCTCTGTTAAGATGTGTCTAGAGAGCTTACAGGAACACTGTAACAACC
TCTATGATGATGATGGGACTCATCCGAGCTTAATCTCAAATCTCCCAAACTGTTGCAAAGAGAAAGAAGC
AGAAGATGAAGAAAATTTTGAAGCACCTGCCTTTCTAAATATGAGGAAGAGGAAGAGAGTTACTTTTGGA
GAGGACTTAAGCCCGGAAGTGTTTGATGAATCTTTGCCAGCAAATACTCCATTGCGTAAAGGAGGAACAC
CTGTTTGTAAAAAAGACTTCAGTGGTCTCAGTTCCCTGCTGCTTGAGCAGTCACCTGTTCCTGAGCCATT
ACCTCAACCAGATTTTGATGACAAGGGGGAGAATCTTGAAAACATAGAACCACTTCAAGTATCATTTGCC
GTTCTCAGTTCTCCTAATAAATCATCAATCTCTGAGACCCTTTCAGGCACTGATACCTTTAGTTCTTCAA
ATAACCATGAGAAAATATCCTCTCCTAAAGTTGGTAGAATAACAAGGACTTCTAACAGAAGAAATCAATT
GGTCAGTGTTGTAGAAGAGAGTGTTTGCAACTTATTGAATACAGAAGTTCAGCCTTGTAAAGAAAAGAAA
ATTAATAGGAGGAAGTCTCAAGAAACAAAGTGTACAAAGAGAGCACTTCCTAAGAAGAGTCAGGTTTTAA
AAAGTTGCAGAAAGAAGAAAGGAAAGGGAAAGAAAAGTGTTCAGAAATCTTTATATGGGGAAAGAGACAT
TGCTTCTAAGAAGCCCCTCCTCAGTCCTATTCCCGAGCTGCCTGAAGTCCCTGAGATGACACCTTCCATT
CCGAGCATCCGAAGACTGGGTTCAGGTT
